>Addgene plasmid #168044 | pET28a-anticalin (S87amb)-His | addgene full sequence | sequence record 337387 | Addgene NGS Result
ATATCCGGATTGGCGAATGGG
[124 nt withheld, positions 22-145]
C
[91 nt withheld, positions 147-237]
A
[49 nt withheld, positions 239-287]
CCTTTGACGTTGGAGTCCACGTTCTTT
[37 nt withheld, positions 315-351]
ACCCTATCTCGGTCTATTCTTTTGATTTATAAGGGATTTTGCCGATTTCGGCCTATTGGTTAAAAAATGA
GCTGATTTAACAAAAATTTAACGCGAATTTTAACAAAATATTAACGCTTACAATTTAGGTGGCACTTTTC
GGGGAAATGTGCGCGGAACCCCTATTTGTTTATTTTTCTAAATACATTCAAATATGTATCCGCTCATGAA
TTAATTCTTAGAAAAACTCATCGAGCATCAAATGAAACTGCAATTTATTCATATCAGGATTATCAATACC
ATATTTTTGAAAAAGCCGTTTCTGTAATGAAGGAGAAAACTCACCGAGGCAGTTCCATAGGATGGCAAGA
TCCTGGTATCGGTCTGCGATTCCGACTCGTCCAACATCAATACAACCTATTAATTTCCCCTCGTCAAAAA
TAAGGTTATCAAGTGAGAAATCACCATGAGTGACGACTGAATCCGGTGAGAATGGCAAAAGTTTATGCAT
TTCTTTCCAGACTTGTTCAACAGGCCAGCCATTACGCTCGTCATCAAAATCACTCGCATCAACCAAACCG
TTATTCATTCGTGATTGCGCCTGAGCGAGACGAAATACGCGATCGCTGTTAAAAGGACAATTACAAACAG
GAATCGAATGCAACCGGCGCAGGAACACTGCCAGCGCATCAACAATATTTTCACCTGAATCAGGATATTC
TTCTAATACCTGGAATGCTGTTTTCCCGGGGATCGCAGTGGTGAGTAACCATGCATCATCAGGAGTACGG
ATAAAATGCTTGATGGTCGGAAGAGGCATAAATTCCGTCAGCCAGTTTAGTCTGACCATCTCATCTGTAA
CATCATTGGCAACGCTACCTTTGCCATGTTTCAGAAACAACTCTGGCGCATCGGGCTTCCCATACAATCG
ATAGATTGTCGCACCTGATTGCCCGACATTATCGCGAGCCCATTTATACCCATATAAATCAGCATCCATG
TTGGAATTTAATCGCGGCCTAGAGCAAGACGTTTCCCGTTGAATATGGCTCATAACACCCCTTGTATTAC
TGTTTATGTAAGCAGACAGTTTTATTGTTCATGACCAAAATCCCTTAACGTGAGTTTTCGTTCCACTGAG
CGTCAGACCCCGTAGAAAAGATCAAAGGATCTTCTTGAGATCCTTTTTTTCTGCGCGTAATCTGCTGCTT
GCAAACAAAAAAACCACCGCTACCAGCGGTGGTTTGTTTGCCGGATCAAGAGCTACCAACTCTTTTTCCG
AAGGTAACTGGCTTCAGCAGAGCGCAGATACCAAATACTGTCCTTCTAGTGTAGCCGTAGTTAGGCCACC
ACTTCAAGAACTCTGTAGCACCGCCTACATACCTCGCTCTGCTAATCCTGTTACCAGTGGCTGCTGCCAG
TGGCGATAAGTCGTGTCTTACCGGGTTGGACTCAAGACGATAGTTACCGGATAAGGCGCAGCGGTCGGGC
TGAACGGGGGGTTCGTGCACACAGCCCAGCTTGGAGCGAACGACCTACACCGAACTGAGATACCTACAGC
GTGAGCTATGAGAAAGCGCCACGCTTCCCGAAGGGAGAAAGGCGGACAGGTATCCGGTAAGCGGCAGGGT
CGGAACAGGAGAGCGCACGAGGGAGCTTCCAGGGGGAAACGCCTGGTATCTTTATAGTCCTGTCGGGTTT
CGCCACCTCTGACTTGAGCGTCGATTTTTGTGATGCTCGTCAGGGGGGCGGAGCCTATGGAAAAACGCCA
GCAACGCGGCCTTTTTACGGTTCCCGGCCTTTTGCTGGCCTTTTGCTCACATGTTCTTTCCTGCGTTATC
CCCTGATTCTGTGGATAACCGTATTACCGCCTTTGAGTGAGCTGATACCGCTCGCCGCAGCCGAACGACC
GAGCGCAGCGAGTCAGTGAGCGAGGAAGCGGAAGAGCGCCTGATGCGGTATTTTCTCCTTACGCATCTGT
GCGGTATTTCACACCGCAATGGTGCACTCTCAGTACAATCTGCTCTGATGCCGCATAGTTAAGCCAGTAT
ACACTCCGCTATCGCTACGTGACTGGGTCATGGCTGCGCCCCGACACCCGCCAACACCCGCTGACGCGCC
CTGACGGGCTTGTCTGCTCCCGGCATCCGCTTACAGACAAGCTGTGACCGTCTCCGGGAGCTGCATGTGT
CAGAGGTTTTCACCGTCATCACCGAAACGCGCGAGGCAGCTGCGGTAAAGCTCATCAGCGTGGTCGTGAA
GCGATTCACAGATGTCTGCCTGTTCATCCGCGTCCAGCTCGTTGAGTTTCTCCAGAAGCGTTAATGTCTG
GCTTCTGATAAAGCGGGCCATGTTAAGGGCGGTTTTTTCCTGTTTGGTCACTGATGCCTCCGTGTAAGGG
GGATTTCTGTTCATGGGGGTAATGATACCGATGAAACGAGAGAGGATGCTCACGATACGGGTTACTGATG
ATGAACATGCCCGGTTACTGGAACGTTGTGAGGGTAAACAACTGGCGGTATGGATGCGGCGGGACCAGAG
AAAAATCACTCAGGGTCAATGCCAGCGCTTCGTTAATACAGATGTAGGTGTTCCACAGGGTAGCCAGCAG
CATCCTGCGATGCAGATCCGGAACATAATGGTGCAGGGCGCTGACTTCCGCGTTTCCAGACTTTACGAAA
CACGGAAACCGAAGACCATTCATGTTGTTGCTCAGGTCGCAGACGTTTTGCAGCAGCAGTCGCTTCACGT
TCGCTCGCGTATCGGTGATTCATTCTGCTAACCAGTAAGGCAACCCCGCCAGCCTAGCCGGGTCCTCAAC
GACAGGAGCACGATCATGCGCACCCGTGGGGCCGCCATGCCGGCGATAATGGCCTGCTTCTCGCCGAAAC
GTTTGGTGGCGGGACCAGTGACGAAGGCTTGAGCGAGGGCGTGCAAGATTCCGAATACCGCAAGCGACAG
GCCGATCATCGTCGCGCTCCAGCGAAAGCGGTCCTCGCCGAAAATGACCCAGAGCGCTGCCGGCACCTGT
CCTACGAGTTGCATGATAAAGAAGACAGTCATAAGTGCGGCGACGATAGTCATGCCCCGCGCCCACCGGA
AGGAGCTGACTGGGTTGAAGGCTCTCAAGGGCATCGGTCGAGATCCCGGTGCCTAATGAGTGAGCTAACT
TACATTAATTGCGTTGCGCTCACTGCCCGCTTTCCAGTCGGGAAACCTGTCGTGCCAGCTGCATTAATGA
ATCGGCCAACGCGCGGGGAGAGGCGGTTTGCGTATTGGGCGCCAGGGTGGTTTTTCTTTTCACCAGTGAG
ACGGGCAACAGCTGATTGCCCTTCACCGCCTGGCCCTGAGAGAGTTGCAGCAAGCGGTCCACGCTGGTTT
GCCCCAGCAGGCGAAAATCCTGTTTGATGGTGGTTAACGGCGGGATATAACATGAGCTGTCTTCGGTATC
GTCGTATCCCACTACCGAGATATCCGCACCAACGCGCAGCCCGGACTCGGTAATGGCGCGCATTGCGCCC
AGCGCCATCTGATCGTTGGCAACCAGCATCGCAGTGGGAACGATGCCCTCATTCAGCATTTGCATGGTTT
GTTGAAAACCGGACATGGCACTCCAGTCGCCTTCCCGTTCCGCTATCGGCTGAATTTGATTGCGAGTGAG
ATATTTATGCCAGCCAGCCAGACGCAGACGCGCCGAGACAGAACTTAATGGGCCCGCTAACAGCGCGATT
TGCTGGTGACCCAATGCGACCAGATGCTCCACGCCCAGTCGCGTACCGTCTTCATGGGAGAAAATAATAC
TGTTGATGGGTGTCTGGTCAGAGACATCAAGAAATAACGCCGGAACATTAGTGCAGGCAGCTTCCACAGC
AATGGCATCCTGGTCATCCAGCGGATAGTTAATGATCAGCCCACTGACGCGTTGCGCGAGAAGATTGTGC
ACCGCCGCTTTACAGGCTTCGACGCCGCTTCGTTCTACCATCGACACCACCACGCTGGCACCCAGTTGAT
CGGCGCGAGATTTAATCGCCGCGACAATTTGCGACGGCGCGTGCAGGGCCAGACTGGAGGTGGCAACGCC
AATCAGCAACGACTGTTTGCCCGCCAGTTGTTGTGCCACGCGGTTGGGAATGTAATTCAGCTCCGCCATC
GCCGCTTCCACTTTTTCCCGCGTTTTCGCAGAAACGTGGCTGGCCTGGTTCACCACGCGGGAAACGGTCT
GATAAGAGACACCGGCATACTCTGCGACATCGTATAACGTTACTGGTTTCACATTCACCACCCTGAATTG
ACTCTCTTCCGGGCGCTATCATGCCATACCGCGAAAGGTTTTGCGCCATTCGATGGTGTCCGGGATCTCG
ACGCTCTCCCTTATGCGACTCCTGCATTAGGAAGCAGCCCAGTAGTAGGTTGAGGCCGTTGAGCACCGCC
GCCGCAAGGAATGGTGCATGCAAGGAGATGGCGCCCAACAGTCCCCCGGCCACGGGGCCTGCCACCATAC
CCACGCCGAAACAAGCGCTCATGAGCCCGAAGTGGCGAGCCCGATCTTCCCCATCGGTGATGTCGGCGAT
ATAGGCGCCAGCAACCGCACCTGTGGCGCCGGTGATGCCGGCCACGATGCGTCCGGCGTAGAGGATCGAG
ATCTCGATCCCGCGAAATTAATACGACTCACTATAGGGGAATTGTGAGCGGATAACAATTCCCCTGTAGA
AATAATTTTGTTTAACTTTAAGAAGGAGATATACATATGCAGGATAGCACCAGCGATCTGATTCCGGCAC
CGCCTCTGAGCAAAGTTCCGCTGCAGCAGAATTTTCAGGATAATCAGTTTCACGGCAAATGGTATGTTGT
TGGTCTGGCAGGTAATCGTATTCTGCGTGATGATCAGCATCCGATGAATATGTATGCCACCATCTATGAA
CTGAAAGAGGACAAAAGCTATAACGTGACCAGCGTTATTAGCAGCCACAAAAAATGCGAATATACCATTG
CAACCTTTGTTCCGGGTTAGCAGCCTGGTGAATTTACCCTGGGTAACATTAAAAGCTATGGCGATAAAAC
CAGCTATCTGGTTCGTGTTGTTAGCACCGATTATAACCAGTATGCCGTGGTTTTTTTCAAACTGGCCGAA
GATAATGCCGAATTTTTTGCCATTACCATTTACGGTCGTACCAAAGAACTGGCAAGCGAGCTGAAAGAAA
ACTTTATTCGTTTTAGCAAAAGCCTGGGTCTGCCGGAAAATCATATTGTGTTTCCGGTTCCGATTGATCA
GTGTATTGATGGTGGTAGCGGTAGCGGTTCACATCATCATCACCATCATTAACTCGAGTAAGATCCGGCT
GCTAACAAAGCCCGAAAGGAAGCTGAGTTGGCTGCTGCCACCGCTGAGCAATAACTAGCATAACCCCTTG
GGGCCTCTAAACGGGTCTTGAGGGGTTTTTTGCTGAAAGGAGGAACT
Features (pLannotate 1.2.2; 18 found; start..end, strand, type, name):
     22..450     +  rep_origin     f1 ori (sequence partly withheld): f1 bacteriophage origin of replication; arrow indicates direction of (+) strand synthesis
    503..560     +  promoter       AmpR promoter (fragment): bla
    569..1384    -  CDS            KanR: aminoglycoside phosphotransferase; aph(3')-Ia; confers resistance to kanamycin in bacteria or G418 (Geneticin®) in eukaryotes
   1506..2094    +  rep_origin     ori: high-copy-number ColE1/pMB1/pBR322/pUC origin of replication
   2280..2419    -  misc_feature   bom: basis of mobility region from pBR322
   2521..2712    -  CDS            rop: Rop protein, which maintains plasmids at low copy number; rop
   2729..3109    +  CDS            YPB1_ECOLX: Protein predicted: Swiss-Prot protein existence level 4. From Escherichia coli.
   3181..3472    -  CDS            TcR (fragment): tetracycline efflux protein; tet; confers resistance to tetracycline
   3487..3508    -  protein_bind   CAP binding site: CAP binding activates transcription in the presence of cAMP. E. coli catabolite activator protein
   3521..4603    -  CDS            lacI: lac repressor; lacI; The lac repressor binds to the lac operator to inhibit transcription in E. coli. This inhibition can be relieved by adding lactose or isopropyl-β-D-thiogalactopyranoside (IPTG).
   4604..4681    -  promoter       lacI promoter: lacI
   4689..4968    -  CDS            TcR (fragment): tetracycline efflux protein; tet; confers resistance to tetracycline
   4990..5008    +  promoter       T7 promoter: promoter for bacteriophage T7 RNA polymerase
   5009..5033    +  protein_bind   lac operator: The lac repressor binds to the lac operator to inhibit transcription in E. coli. This inhibition can be relieved by adding lactose or isopropyl-β-D-thiogalactopyranoside (IPTG). lac repressor encoded by lacI
   5048..5070    +  RBS            RBS: efficient ribosome binding site from bacteriophage T7 gene 10 (Olins and Rangwala, 1989)
   5081..5614    +  CDS            LCN2 (fragment): NGAL_HUMAN - Also known as HNL, NGAL From Homo sapiens (Human).
   5669..5718    +  CDS            SET1 (fragment): solubility-enhancement tag derived from T7 phage gene 10B
   5726..5773    +  terminator     T7 terminator: transcription terminator for bacteriophage T7 RNA polymerase
