[The description below was written by a language model from this plasmid's Addgene catalogue record and pLannotate feature annotations shown in this document.]
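Description:
pET28a-anticalin (S87amb)-His is a bacterial expression plasmid of about 5.8 kb, built on the pET28a backbone by Gibson cloning. It carries a kanamycin resistance gene (aminoglycoside phosphotransferase) for selection and a ColE1/pBR322-type origin accompanied by the bom region and the rop gene, consistent with its catalogue listing as low copy. An f1 phage origin is also present. The short tetracycline-resistance fragments, AmpR promoter fragment and CAP site flagged in the annotation are residual backbone sequences rather than functional elements.

The payload is a roughly 570 bp insert encoding an anticalin, an engineered binding protein derived from the human lipocalin scaffold. The annotation accordingly recognises the coding region as a fragment of LCN2/NGAL. This variant targets CTLA-4 and carries a C-terminal 6xHis tag according to the catalogue, although the tag is not separately annotated in the feature table. Expression is driven by a T7 promoter followed by a lac operator and the T7 gene 10 ribosome binding site, and ends at a T7 terminator. The plasmid-borne lacI gene supplies the repressor, so transcription is IPTG-inducible in hosts that provide T7 RNA polymerase. A short match to a T7 gene 10B-derived solubility tag lies between the coding region and the terminator, and is probably incidental vector sequence.

The defining feature is replacement of the Ser87 codon with an amber stop codon (TAG). Amber codons of this kind are generally used with an orthogonal suppressor tRNA/synthetase pair to install a non-canonical amino acid at a chosen site, although the record does not name the residue or system used. Without suppression, translation would stop at position 87. The associated publication concerns mapping mechanostable pulling geometries of the anticalin/CTLA-4 complex, which suggests that position 87 serves as a defined attachment point for such measurements.
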