Addgene plasmid #168044: pET28a-anticalin (S87amb)-His
Purpose: Expresses anticalin targeting CTLA-4 with the codon encoding S87 changed to amber codon (TAG).
Depositing lab: Michael Nash. Depositing organization: University of Basel. Publication: Mapping Mechanostable Pulling Geometries of a Therapeutic Anticalin/CTLA-4 Protein Complex. Liu Z, Moreira RA, Dujmovic A, Liu H, Yang B, Poma AB, Nash MA. Nano Lett. 2022 Jan 12;22(1):179-187. doi: 10.1021/acs.nanolett.1c03584. Epub 2021 Dec 17. PubMed 34918516.
Backbone
  Vector backbone: pET28a
  Backbone size w/o insert (bp): 5222
  Total vector size (bp): 5792
  Vector type: Bacterial Expression
Growth in bacteria
  Bacterial resistance: Kanamycin, 50 μg/mL
  Growth temperature: 37°C
  Growth strain: DH5alpha
  Copy number: Low Copy
Gene/Insert
  Gene/Insert name: Anticalin
  Species: H. sapiens (human)
  Insert size (bp): 570
  Mutation: Ser 87 was mutated to amber codon (TAG)
  Promoter: T7 promoter
  Tag / fusion protein: 6x Histag (C terminal on insert)
  Cloning method: Gibson Cloning
  Sequencing primers: 5′ T7 promoter; 3′ T7 terminator
Terms and licenses: Academic/Nonprofit Terms; Industry Terms: Not Available to Industry
How to cite: pET28a-anticalin (S87amb)-His was a gift from Michael Nash (Addgene plasmid # 168044 ; http://n2t.net/addgene:168044 ; RRID:Addgene_168044)
